>Addgene plasmid #227619 | pcDNA3.1-SLC25A46[∆2-83]-P2A-Electra1 (pAH14) | addgene full sequence | sequence record 452440 | Addgene NGS Result
GACGGATCGGGAGATCTCCCGATCCCCTATGGTGCACTCTCAGTACAATCTGCTCTGATGCCGCATAGTT
AAGCCAGTATCTGCTCCCTGCTTGTGTGTTGGAGGTCGCTGAGTAGTGCGCGAGCAAAATTTAAGCTACA
ACAAGGCAAGGCTTGACCGACAATTGCATGAAGAATCTGCTTAGGGTTAGGCGTTTTGCGCTGCTTCGCG
ATGTACGGGCCAGATATACGCGTTGACATTGATTATTGACTAGTTATTAATAGTAATCAATTACGGGGTC
ATTAGTTCATAGCCCATATATGGAGTTCCGCGTTACATAACTTACGGTAAATGGCCCGCCTGGCTGACCG
CCCAACGACCCCCGCCCATTGACGTCAATAATGACGTATGTTCCCATAGTAACGCCAATAGGGACTTTCC
ATTGACGTCAATGGGTGGAGTATTTACGGTAAACTGCCCACTTGGCAGTACATCAAGTGTATCATATGCC
AAGTACGCCCCCTATTGACGTCAATGACGGTAAATGGCCCGCCTGGCATTATGCCCAGTACATGACCTTA
TGGGACTTTCCTACTTGGCAGTACATCTACGTATTAGTCATCGCTATTACCATGGTGATGCGGTTTTGGC
AGTACATCAATGGGCGTGGATAGCGGTTTGACTCACGGGGATTTCCAAGTCTCCACCCCATTGACGTCAA
TGGGAGTTTGTTTTGGCACCAAAATCAACGGGACTTTCCAAAATGTCGTAACAACTCCGCCCCATTGACG
CAAATGGGCGGTAGGCGTGTACGGTGGGAGGTCTATATAAGCAGAGCTCTCTGGCTAACTAGAGAACCCA
CTGCTTACTGGCTTATCGAAATTAATACGACTCACTATAGGGAGACCCAAGCTGGCTAGCGCCACCATGG
GAGGAGGAGGATCTGTGCAGGGACAGTCTAGCGAGCAGCTGAATAGGTTCGCAGGATTTGGAATCGGACT
GGCATCCCTGTTTACAGAGAACGTGCTGGCCCACCCTTGCATCGTGCTGAGGCGCCAGTGTCAAGTGAAT
TACCACGCCCAGCACTATCACCTGACCCCTTTCACAGTGATCAACATCATGTACTCTTTTAATAAGACCC
AGGGACCAAGGGCCCTGTGGAAGGGAATGGGCAGCACCTTCATCGTGCAGGGAGTGACACTGGGAGCAGA
GGGCATCATCTCCGAGTTTACACCTCTGCCACGCGAGGTGCTGCACAAGTGGAGCCCAAAGCAGATCGGC
GAGCACCTGCTGCTGAAGTCCCTGACCTACGTGGTGGCCATGCCCTTCTATTCTGCCAGCCTGATCGAGA
CCGTGCAGAGCGAGATCATCCGGGACAATACAGGCATCCTGGAGTGCGTGAAGGAGGGCATCGGCAGAGT
GATCGGCATGGGCGTGCCACACTCTAAGCGCCTGCTGCCCCTGCTGAGCCTGATCTTCCCTACCGTGCTG
CACGGCGTGCTGCACTACATCATCTCCTCTGTGATCCAGAAGTTTGTGCTGCTGATCCTGAAGAGGAAGA
CCTACAACTCCCACCTGGCCGAGTCCACATCTCCAGTGCAGTCTATGCTGGACGCCTATTTCCCCGAGCT
GATCGCCAATTTTGCCGCCAGCCTGTGCTCCGATGTGATCCTGTATCCTCTGGAGACAGTGCTGCACAGG
CTGCACATCCAGGGCACCCGCACAATCATCGACAACACCGATCTGGGCTACGAGGTGCTGCCAATCAATA
CACAGTATGAGGGCATGCGGGATTGTATCAACACCATCAGACAGGAGGAGGGCGTGTTCGGCTTTTACAA
GGGCTTTGGCGCCGTGATCATCCAGTATACCCTGCACGCCGCCGTGCTGCAGATCACCAAGATCATCTAC
TCCACACTGCTGCAGAACAATATCGGATCCGGAAGCGGAGCTACTAACTTCAGCCTGCTGAAGCAGGCTG
GAGACGTGGAGGAGAACCCTGGACCTGAATTCATGGTGTCTAAGGGCGAAGAGCTGATCGAGGAAAATAT
GCGTATGAAGGTGGTCATGGAAGGTTCGGTCAACGGCCACCAATTCAAATGCACAGGTGAAGGAGAAGGC
AGACCGTACGAGGGAGTGCAAACCATGAGGATCAAAGTCATCGAGGGAGGACCCCTGCCATTTGCCTTTG
ACATTCTTGCCACGTCGTTCCTGTTCGGCAGCAAGACCTTTATCAAGTACCCGGCCGACATCCCTGATTT
CTTCAAACAGTCCTTTCCTGAGGGCTTTACTTGGGAAAGAGTTACGAGATACGAAGATGGTGGAGTCGTC
ACCGTCACGCAGGACACCAGCCTTGAGGATGGGGGGCTCGTCTACAACGTCAAGGTCAGAGGGGTAAACT
TTCCCTCCAATGGTCCCGTGATGCAGAAGAAGACCGAGGGTTGGGAGCCTTTCACAGAGATGATGTATCC
AGCAAATGGTGGTCTGAGAGGATATACCGACATCGCACTGAAAGTTGATGGTGATGGCCATCTGCACGCC
AACATCGTGACAACTTACAGGTCAAAAAAGACCGTCGGGGACATCAAGATGCCCGGTGTCCATGCCGTTG
ATTACCGCCTGGAAAGGGTCGAAGAGAGTGACAATGAAACCTACGTAGTGCTAAGAGAAGTGGCAGTTGC
CAAATACAGCAACCTTGGTGGTGGCATGGACGAGCTGTACAAGTAATCTAGAGGGCCCGTTTAAACCCGC
TGATCAGCCTCGACTGTGCCTTCTAGTTGCCAGCCATCTGTTGTTTGCCCCTCCCCCGTGCCTTCCTTGA
CCCTGGAAGGTGCCACTCCCACTGTCCTTTCCTAATAAAATGAGGAAATTGCATCGCATTGTCTGAGTAG
GTGTCATTCTATTCTGGGGGGTGGGGTGGGGCAGGACAGCAAGGGGGAGGATTGGGAAGACAATAGCAGG
CATGCTGGGGATGCGGTGGGCTCTATGGCTTCTGAGGCGGAAAGAACCAGCTGGGGCTCTAGGGGGTATC
CCC
[124 nt withheld, positions 3014-3137]
C
[91 nt withheld, positions 3139-3229]
A
[49 nt withheld, positions 3231-3279]
CCTTTGACGTTGGAGTCCACGTTCTTT
[37 nt withheld, positions 3307-3343]
ACCCTATCTCGGTCTATTCTTTTGATTTATAAGGGATTTTGCCGATTTCGGCCTATTGGTTAAAAAATGA
GCTGATTTAACAAAAATTTAACGCGAATTAATTCTGTGGAATGTGTGTCAGTTAGGGTGTGGAAAGTCCC
CAGGCTCCCCAGCAGGCAGAAGTATGCAAAGCATGCATCTCAATTAGTCAGCAACCAGGTGTGGAAAGTC
CCCAGGCTCCCCAGCAGGCAGAAGTATGCAAAGCATGCATCTCAATTAGTCAGCAACCATAGTCCCGCCC
CTAACTCCGCCCATCCCGCCCCTAACTCCGCCCAGTTCCGCCCATTCTCCGCCCCATGGCTGACTAATTT
TTTTTATTTATGCAGAGGCCGAGGCCGCCTCTGCCTCTGAGCTATTCCAGAAGTAGTGAGGAGGCTTTTT
TGGAGGCCTAGGCTTTTGCAAAAAGCTCCCGGGAGCTTGTATATCCATTTTCGGATCTGATCAAGAGACA
GGATGAGGATCGTTTCGCATGATTGAACAAGATGGATTGCACGCAGGTTCTCCGGCCGCTTGGGTGGAGA
GGCTATTCGGCTATGACTGGGCACAACAGACAATCGGCTGCTCTGATGCCGCCGTGTTCCGGCTGTCAGC
GCAGGGGCGCCCGGTTCTTTTTGTCAAGACCGACCTGTCCGGTGCCCTGAATGAACTGCAGGACGAGGCA
GCGCGGCTATCGTGGCTGGCCACGACGGGCGTTCCTTGCGCAGCTGTGCTCGACGTTGTCACTGAAGCGG
GAAGGGACTGGCTGCTATTGGGCGAAGTGCCGGGGCAGGATCTCCTGTCATCTCACCTTGCTCCTGCCGA
GAAAGTATCCATCATGGCTGATGCAATGCGGCGGCTGCATACGCTTGATCCGGCTACCTGCCCATTCGAC
CACCAAGCGAAACATCGCATCGAGCGAGCACGTACTCGGATGGAAGCCGGTCTTGTCGATCAGGATGATC
TGGACGAAGAGCATCAGGGGCTCGCGCCAGCCGAACTGTTCGCCAGGCTCAAGGCGCGCATGCCCGACGG
CGAGGATCTCGTCGTGACCCATGGCGATGCCTGCTTGCCGAATATCATGGTGGAAAATGGCCGCTTTTCT
GGATTCATCGACTGTGGCCGGCTGGGTGTGGCGGACCGCTATCAGGACATAGCGTTGGCTACCCGTGATA
TTGCTGAAGAGCTTGGCGGCGAATGGGCTGACCGCTTCCTCGTGCTTTACGGTATCGCCGCTCCCGATTC
GCAGCGCATCGCCTTCTATCGCCTTCTTGACGAGTTCTTCTGAGCGGGACTCTGGGGTTCGAAATGACCG
ACCAAGCGACGCCCAACCTGCCATCACGAGATTTCGATTCCACCGCCGCCTTCTATGAAAGGTTGGGCTT
CGGAATCGTTTTCCGGGACGCCGGCTGGATGATCCTCCAGCGCGGGGATCTCATGCTGGAGTTCTTCGCC
CACCCCAACTTGTTTATTGCAGCTTATAATGGTTACAAATAAAGCAATAGCATCACAAATTTCACAAATA
AAGCATTTTTTTCACTGCATTCTAGTTGTGGTTTGTCCAAACTCATCAATGTATCTTATCATGTCTGTAT
ACCGTCGACCTCTAGCTAGAGCTTGGCGTAATCATGGTCATAGCTGTTTCCTGTGTGAAATTGTTATCCG
CTCACAATTCCACACAACATACGAGCCGGAAGCATAAAGTGTAAAGCCTGGGGTGCCTAATGAGTGAGCT
AACTCACATTAATTGCGTTGCGCTCACTGCCCGCTTTCCAGTCGGGAAACCTGTCGTGCCAGCTGCATTA
ATGAATCGGCCAACGCGCGGGGAGAGGCGGTTTGCGTATTGGGCGCTCTTCCGCTTCCTCGCTCACTGAC
TCGCTGCGCTCGGTCGTTCGGCTGCGGCGAGCGGTATCAGCTCACTCAAAGGCGGTAATACGGTTATCCA
CAGAATCAGGGGATAACGCAGGAAAGAACATGTGAGCAAAAGGCCAGCAAAAGGCCAGGAACCGTAAAAA
GGCCGCGTTGCTGGCGTTTTTCCATAGGCTCCGCCCCCCTGACGAGCATCACAAAAATCGACGCTCAAGT
CAGAGGTGGCGAAACCCGACAGGACTATAAAGATACCAGGCGTTTCCCCCTGGAAGCTCCCTCGTGCGCT
CTCCTGTTCCGACCCTGCCGCTTACCGGATACCTGTCCGCCTTTCTCCCTTCGGGAAGCGTGGCGCTTTC
TCATAGCTCACGCTGTAGGTATCTCAGTTCGGTGTAGGTCGTTCGCTCCAAGCTGGGCTGTGTGCACGAA
CCCCCCGTTCAGCCCGACCGCTGCGCCTTATCCGGTAACTATCGTCTTGAGTCCAACCCGGTAAGACACG
ACTTATCGCCACTGGCAGCAGCCACTGGTAACAGGATTAGCAGAGCGAGGTATGTAGGCGGTGCTACAGA
GTTCTTGAAGTGGTGGCCTAACTACGGCTACACTAGAAGAACAGTATTTGGTATCTGCGCTCTGCTGAAG
CCAGTTACCTTCGGAAAAAGAGTTGGTAGCTCTTGATCCGGCAAACAAACCACCGCTGGTAGCGGTGGTT
TTTTTGTTTGCAAGCAGCAGATTACGCGCAGAAAAAAAGGATCTCAAGAAGATCCTTTGATCTTTTCTAC
GGGGTCTGACGCTCAGTGGAACGAAAACTCACGTTAAGGGATTTTGGTCATGAGATTATCAAAAAGGATC
TTCACCTAGATCCTTTTAAATTAAAAATGAAGTTTTAAATCAATCTAAAGTATATATGAGTAAACTTGGT
CTGACAGTTACCAATGCTTAATCAGTGAGGCACCTATCTCAGCGATCTGTCTATTTCGTTCATCCATAGT
TGCCTGACTCCCCGTCGTGTAGATAACTACGATACGGGAGGGCTTACCATCTGGCCCCAGTGCTGCAATG
ATACCGCGAGACCCACGCTCACCGGCTCCAGATTTATCAGCAATAAACCAGCCAGCCGGAAGGGCCGAGC
GCAGAAGTGGTCCTGCAACTTTATCCGCCTCCATCCAGTCTATTAATTGTTGCCGGGAAGCTAGAGTAAG
TAGTTCGCCAGTTAATAGTTTGCGCAACGTTGTTGCCATTGCTACAGGCATCGTGGTGTCACGCTCGTCG
TTTGGTATGGCTTCATTCAGCTCCGGTTCCCAACGATCAAGGCGAGTTACATGATCCCCCATGTTGTGCA
AAAAAGCGGTTAGCTCCTTCGGTCCTCCGATCGTTGTCAGAAGTAAGTTGGCCGCAGTGTTATCACTCAT
GGTTATGGCAGCACTGCATAATTCTCTTACTGTCATGCCATCCGTAAGATGCTTTTCTGTGACTGGTGAG
TACTCAACCAAGTCATTCTGAGAATAGTGTATGCGGCGACCGAGTTGCTCTTGCCCGGCGTCAATACGGG
ATAATACCGCGCCACATAGCAGAACTTTAAAAGTGCTCATCATTGGAAAACGTTCTTCGGGGCGAAAACT
CTCAAGGATCTTACCGCTGTTGAGATCCAGTTCGATGTAACCCACTCGTGCACCCAACTGATCTTCAGCA
TCTTTTACTTTCACCAGCGTTTCTGGGTGAGCAAAAACAGGAAGGCAAAATGCCGCAAAAAAGGGAATAA
GGGCGACACGGAAATGTTGAATACTCATACTCTTCCTTTTTCAATATTATTGAAGCATTTATCAGGGTTA
TTGTCTCATGAGCGGATACATATTTGAATGTATTTAGAAAAATAAACAAATAGGGGTTCCGCGCACATTT
CCCCGAAAAGTGCCACCTGACGTC
Features (pLannotate 1.2.2; 21 found; start..end, strand, type, name):
     28..80      -  misc_feature   bom (fragment): basis of mobility region from pBR322
    235..614     +  enhancer       CMV enhancer: human cytomegalovirus immediate early enhancer
    615..818     +  promoter       CMV promoter: human cytomegalovirus (CMV) immediate early promoter
    814..847     +  LTR            5' LTR (truncated) (fragment): truncated 5' long terminal repeat (LTR) from HIV-1
    863..881     +  promoter       T7 promoter: promoter for bacteriophage T7 RNA polymerase
    910..1914    +  CDS            SLC25A46 (fragment): S2546_HUMAN - Also known as TB1. Experimental evidence at protein level: Swiss-Prot protein existence level 1. May play a role in mitochondrial dynamics by controlling mitochondrial membrane fission. From Homo sapiens (Human).
   1993..2703    +  CDS            mRuby3: monomeric red fluorescent protein derived from mRuby2, with improved brightness and photostability (Bajar et al., 2016)
   2744..2968    +  polyA_signal   bGH poly(A) signal: bovine growth hormone polyadenylation signal
   2972..2993    +  promoter       SV40 promoter (fragment): SV40 enhancer and early promoter
   3014..3442    +  rep_origin     f1 ori (sequence partly withheld): f1 bacteriophage origin of replication; arrow indicates direction of (+) strand synthesis
   3456..3785    +  promoter       SV40 promoter: SV40 enhancer and early promoter
   3852..4643    +  CDS            neo: KKA2_KLEPN - Also known as kan, nptII. Experimental evidence at protein level: Swiss-Prot protein existence level 1. Resistance to kanamycin, neomycin, paromomycin, ribostamycin, butirosin and gentamicin B. From Klebsiella pneumoniae.
   4667..4825    +  CDS            ble (fragment): BLE_KLEPN - Experimental evidence at protein level: Swiss-Prot protein existence level 1. Binding protein with a strong affinity to the bleomycin family of antibiotics. Binds to CL990; an antimitotic-antibiotic compound. From Klebsiella pneumoniae.
   4820..4941    +  polyA_signal   SV40 poly(A) signal: SV40 polyadenylation signal
   5014..5030    -  protein_bind   lac operator: The lac repressor binds to the lac operator to inhibit transcription in E. coli. This inhibition can be relieved by adding lactose or isopropyl-β-D-thiogalactopyranoside (IPTG). lac repressor encoded by lacI
   5038..5068    -  promoter       lac promoter: promoter for the E. coli lac operon
   5083..5104    -  protein_bind   CAP binding site: CAP binding activates transcription in the presence of cAMP. E. coli catabolite activator protein
   5117..5209    -  CDS            lacI (fragment): lac repressor; lacI; The lac repressor binds to the lac operator to inhibit transcription in E. coli. This inhibition can be relieved by adding lactose or isopropyl-β-D-thiogalactopyranoside (IPTG).
   5392..5980    -  rep_origin     ori: high-copy-number ColE1/pMB1/pBR322/pUC origin of replication
   6151..7011    -  CDS            AmpR: β-lactamase; bla; confers resistance to ampicillin, carbenicillin, and related antibiotics
   7012..7116    -  promoter       AmpR promoter: bla
