[The description below was written by a language model from this plasmid's Addgene catalogue record and pLannotate feature annotations shown in this document.]
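Description:
pcDNA3.1-SLC25A46[∆2-83]-P2A-Electra1 (pAH14) is a mammalian expression plasmid of about 7.1 kb built on the pcDNA3.1(+) backbone. It is propagated in E. coli at high copy from a ColE1/pUC-type origin under ampicillin selection (AmpR with its bla promoter). It also carries an f1 origin for single-stranded DNA production. An SV40 early promoter drives a neomycin/kanamycin phosphotransferase gene followed by an SV40 polyadenylation signal. This is the standard pcDNA3.1 cassette that permits G418 selection of stably transfected mammalian cells.

The payload is human SLC25A46, a mitochondrial carrier family protein implicated in mitochondrial membrane dynamics, with amino acids 2–83 deleted so that the N-terminal region is missing. Transcription is driven by the CMV immediate early enhancer/promoter and terminated by the bGH poly(A) signal. A T7 promoter just upstream of the coding sequence allows in vitro transcription. The truncated SLC25A46 open reading frame is joined at its C terminus to a P2A ribosome-skipping peptide and the fluorescent protein mElectra1. The two proteins are therefore made from a single transcript but released as separate polypeptides, and the fluorescence marks transfected cells without leaving a bulky fluorescent protein fused to SLC25A46.

The automated annotation labels the reporter as mRuby3. This most likely reflects sequence similarity between the two proteins rather than a different reporter, since the catalogue entry names it as Electra1. A few short annotated fragments, such as the HIV-1 LTR, ble and lacI pieces, look like incidental partial matches rather than functional elements. The stated purpose is overexpression of N-terminally truncated SLC25A46 in mammalian cell lines, and the associated work concerns its interaction interfaces with the fusogens Opa1 and Mfn2.
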