Addgene plasmid #227619: pcDNA3.1-SLC25A46[∆2-83]-P2A-Electra1 (pAH14)
Purpose: Overexpression of SLC25A46 lacking its N-terminal region in mammalian cell lines
Depositing lab: Luke Chao. Depositing organization: Massachusetts General Hospital. Publication: Identification of SLC25A46 interaction interfaces with mitochondrial membrane fusogens Opa1 and Mfn2. Boopathy S, Luce BE, Lugo CM, Hakim P, McDonald J, Kim HL, Ponce J, Ueberheide BM, Chao LH. J Biol Chem. 2024 Aug 31:107740. doi: 10.1016/j.jbc.2024.107740. PubMed 39222684.
Backbone
  Vector backbone: pcDNA3.1(+)
  Vector type: Mammalian Expression
Growth in bacteria
  Bacterial resistance: Ampicillin, 100 μg/mL
  Growth temperature: 37°C
  Growth strain: DH5alpha
  Copy number: High Copy
Gene/Insert
  Gene/Insert name: SLC25A46
  Species: H. sapiens (human)
  Mutation: deleted aa 2-83
  Entrez Gene: SLC25A46 (a.k.a. HMSN6B, PCH1E)
  Promoter: CMV, T7
  Tag / fusion protein: P2A-mElectra1 (C terminal on insert)
  Cloning method: Gibson Cloning
Terms and licenses: Academic/Nonprofit Terms; Industry Terms: Not Available to Industry
How to cite: pcDNA3.1-SLC25A46[∆2-83]-P2A-Electra1 (pAH14) was a gift from Luke Chao (Addgene plasmid # 227619 ; http://n2t.net/addgene:227619 ; RRID:Addgene_227619)
